Addgene plasmid #138152: pLentiEGFPdestablized - EFS-EGFPd2PEST-2A-MCS-Hygro
Purpose: Expresses eGFP in mammalian cells, contains a 3' MCS. Localized to the nucleus
Depositing lab: Neville Sanjana. Depositing organization: New York Genome Center. Publication: Massively parallel Cas13 screens reveal principles for guide RNA design. Wessels HH, Mendez-Mancilla A, Guo X, Legut M, Daniloski Z, Sanjana NE. Nat Biotechnol. 2020 Jun;38(6):722-727. doi: 10.1038/s41587-020-0456-9. Epub 2020 Mar 16. PubMed 32518401.
Backbone
  Vector backbone: lentiCas9-Blast
  Vector type: Lentiviral
Growth in bacteria
  Bacterial resistance: Ampicillin, 100 μg/mL
  Growth temperature: 37°C
  Growth strain: NEB Stable
  Copy number: High Copy
Gene/Insert
  Gene/Insert name: eGFP-MCS
  Species: H. sapiens (human)
  Tag / fusion protein: 2PEST AND NLS (C terminal on insert)
  Cloning method: Gibson Cloning
Terms and licenses: Academic/Nonprofit Terms; Industry Terms: Not Available to Industry
Depositor comments: Please visit https://doi.org/10.1101/2019.12.27.889089 for bioRxiv preprint.
How to cite: pLentiEGFPdestablized - EFS-EGFPd2PEST-2A-MCS-Hygro was a gift from Neville Sanjana (Addgene plasmid # 138152 ; http://n2t.net/addgene:138152 ; RRID:Addgene_138152)
