[The description below was written by a language model from this plasmid's Addgene catalogue record and pLannotate feature annotations shown in this document.]
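Description:
pLentiEGFPdestablized - EFS-EGFPd2PEST-2A-MCS-Hygro is a 9.65 kb third-generation-style, self-inactivating HIV-1 lentiviral transfer plasmid recorded as being built by Gibson cloning on the lentiCas9-Blast backbone. In bacteria it is maintained at high copy through a ColE1/pUC origin and selected with ampicillin (AmpR); an f1 origin and residual lac/T7/T3 elements from the cloning backbone are also present. The viral portion has an RSV promoter driving a truncated 5' LTR, followed by the Ψ packaging signal with a gag fragment, the RRE for Rev-dependent export of genomic RNA, a cPPT/CTS, a WPRE to enhance transcript expression, and a ΔU3 3' LTR followed by an SV40 polyadenylation signal.

The payload is a destabilized EGFP reporter. EGFP is fused at its C terminus to a fragment of mouse ornithine decarboxylase, the PEST degron that shortens the protein's half-life (the "d2" form). The catalogue entry also lists an NLS, consistent with the stated nuclear localization, and a multiple cloning site 3' of the reporter; neither the NLS nor the MCS is annotated separately in the feature table.

The name and the annotation differ in two respects. The name implies an EFS promoter and a 2A-linked hygromycin marker, whereas the table shows a roughly 1.2 kb EF-1α promoter upstream of EGFP, no 2A element, and a hygromycin phosphotransferase sequence placed upstream under SV40 promoter/origin sequences as a separate cassette. In either case, hygromycin selects transduced mammalian cells.

The associated publication concerns massively parallel Cas13 guide RNA screens, which suggests use as a rapidly turning-over fluorescent target or knockdown reporter, with the 3' MCS available for inserting sequences, though the record does not say so explicitly.
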