Features (pLannotate 1.2.2; 31 found; start..end, strand, type, name):
      1..227     +  promoter       RSV promoter: Rous sarcoma virus enhancer/promoter
    228..408     +  LTR            5' LTR (truncated): truncated 5' long terminal repeat (LTR) from HIV-1
    455..580     +  misc_feature   HIV-1 Ψ: packaging signal of human immunodeficiency virus type 1
    564..927     +  CDS            HIV-1 gag (fragment): gag protein from human immunodeficiency virus 1; gag
   1073..1306    +  misc_feature   RRE: The Rev response element (RRE) of HIV-1 allows for Rev-dependent mRNA export from the nucleus to the cytoplasm.
   1683..1709    +  CDS            Rev (fragment): human immunodeficiency virus 1 (HIV-1) Rev protein; rev; enhances nuclear export of unspliced and incompletely spliced viral mRNAs
   1716..1739    +  promoter       SV40 promoter (fragment): SV40 early promoter
   1740..1811    +  promoter       SV40 promoter (fragment): SV40 enhancer and early promoter
   1835..1970    +  rep_origin     SV40 ori: SV40 origin of replication
   2006..3027    +  CDS            HygR (fragment): hygromycin B phosphotransferase confers resistance to hygromycin
   3096..3213    +  misc_feature   cPPT/CTS: central polypurine tract and central termination sequence of HIV-1
   3278..3344    +  CDS            small t antigen (fragment): SV40 (simian virus 40) small t antigen
   3351..4529    +  promoter       EF-1α promoter: strong constitutive promoter for human elongation factor EF-1α
   4549..5265    +  CDS            EGFP: EGFP is a basic (constitutively fluorescent) green fluorescent protein published in 1996, derived from Aequorea victoria. It is reported to be a rapidly-maturing weak dimer with moderate acid sensitivity.
   5248..5391    +  CDS            Odc1 (fragment): DCOR_MOUSE - Also known as Odc. Experimental evidence at protein level: Swiss-Prot protein existence level 1. Catalyzes the first and rate-limiting step of polyamine biosynthesis that converts ornithine into putrescine, which is the precursor for the polyamines, spermidine and spermine. Polyamines are essential for cell proliferation and are implicated in cellular processes, ranging from DNA replication to apoptosis. From Mus musculus (Mouse).
   5504..6092    +  misc_feature   WPRE: woodchuck hepatitis virus posttranscriptional regulatory element
   6143..6162    +  misc_feature   cPPT/CTS (fragment): central polypurine tract and central termination sequence of HIV-1
   6164..6397    +  LTR            3' LTR (ΔU3): self-inactivating 3' long terminal repeat (LTR) from HIV-1
   6475..6596    +  polyA_signal   SV40 poly(A) signal: SV40 polyadenylation signal
   6636..6771    +  rep_origin     SV40 ori: SV40 origin of replication
   6792..6810    -  promoter       T7 promoter: promoter for bacteriophage T7 RNA polymerase
   6818..6973    +  CDS            lacZα (fragment): LacZα fragment of β-galactosidase; lacZ fragment
   6978..7406    +  rep_origin     f1 ori (sequence partly withheld): f1 bacteriophage origin of replication; arrow indicates direction of (+) strand synthesis
   7459..7563    +  promoter       AmpR promoter: bla
   7564..8424    +  CDS            AmpR: β-lactamase; bla; confers resistance to ampicillin, carbenicillin, and related antibiotics
   8595..9183    +  rep_origin     ori: high-copy-number ColE1/pMB1/pBR322/pUC origin of replication
   9366..9458    +  CDS            lacI (fragment): lac repressor; lacI; The lac repressor binds to the lac operator to inhibit transcription in E. coli. This inhibition can be relieved by adding lactose or isopropyl-β-D-thiogalactopyranoside (IPTG).
   9471..9492    +  protein_bind   CAP binding site: CAP binding activates transcription in the presence of cAMP. E. coli catabolite activator protein
   9507..9537    +  promoter       lac promoter: promoter for the E. coli lac operon
   9545..9561    +  protein_bind   lac operator: The lac repressor binds to the lac operator to inhibit transcription in E. coli. This inhibition can be relieved by adding lactose or isopropyl-β-D-thiogalactopyranoside (IPTG). lac repressor encoded by lacI
   9606..9624    +  promoter       T3 promoter: promoter for bacteriophage T3 RNA polymerase
>Addgene plasmid #138152 | pLentiEGFPdestablized - EFS-EGFPd2PEST-2A-MCS-Hygro | addgene full sequence | sequence record 272539 | Addgene NGS Result
TGTAGTCTTATGCAATACTCTTGTAGTCTTGCAACATGGTAACGATGAGTTAGCAACATGCCTTACAAGG
AGAGAAAAAGCACCGTGCATGCCGATTGGTGGAAGTAAGGTGGTACGATCGTGCCTTATTAGGAAGGCAA
CAGACGGGTCTGACATGGATTGGACGAACCACTGAATTGCCGCATTGCAGAGATATTGTATTTAAGTGCC
TAGCTCGATACATAAACGGGTCTCTCTGGTTAGACCAGATCTGAGCCTGGGAGCTCTCTGGCTAACTAGG
GAACCCACTGCTTAAGCCTCAATAAAGCTTGCCTTGAGTGCTTCAAGTAGTGTGTGCCCGTCTGTTGTGT
GACTCTGGTAACTAGAGATCCCTCAGACCCTTTTAGTCAGTGTGGAAAATCTCTAGCAGTGGCGCCCGAA
CAGGGACTTGAAAGCGAAAGGGAAACCAGAGGAGCTCTCTCGACGCAGGACTCGGCTTGCTGAAGCGCGC
ACGGCAAGAGGCGAGGGGCGGCGACTGGTGAGTACGCCAAAAATTTTGACTAGCGGAGGCTAGAAGGAGA
GAGATGGGTGCGAGAGCGTCAGTATTAAGCGGGGGAGAATTAGATCGCGATGGGAAAAAATTCGGTTAAG
GCCAGGGGGAAAGAAAAAATATAAATTAAAACATATAGTATGGGCAAGCAGGGAGCTAGAACGATTCGCA
GTTAATCCTGGCCTGTTAGAAACATCAGAAGGCTGTAGACAAATACTGGGACAGCTACAACCATCCCTTC
AGACAGGATCAGAAGAACTTAGATCATTATATAATACAGTAGCAACCCTCTATTGTGTGCATCAAAGGAT
AGAGATAAAAGACACCAAGGAAGCTTTAGACAAGATAGAGGAAGAGCAAAACAAAAGTAAGACCACCGCA
CAGCAAGCGGCCGCTGATCTTCAGACCTGGAGGAGGAGATATGAGGGACAATTGGAGAAGTGAATTATAT
AAATATAAAGTAGTAAAAATTGAACCATTAGGAGTAGCACCCACCAAGGCAAAGAGAAGAGTGGTGCAGA
GAGAAAAAAGAGCAGTGGGAATAGGAGCTTTGTTCCTTGGGTTCTTGGGAGCAGCAGGAAGCACTATGGG
CGCAGCGTCAATGACGCTGACGGTACAGGCCAGACAATTATTGTCTGGTATAGTGCAGCAGCAGAACAAT
TTGCTGAGGGCTATTGAGGCGCAACAGCATCTGTTGCAACTCACAGTCTGGGGCATCAAGCAGCTCCAGG
CAAGAATCCTGGCTGTGGAAAGATACCTAAAGGATCAACAGCTCCTGGGGATTTGGGGTTGCTCTGGAAA
ACTCATTTGCACCACTGCTGTGCCTTGGAATGCTAGTTGGAGTAATAAATCTCTGGAACAGATTTGGAAT
CACACGACCTGGATGGAGTGGGACAGAGAAATTAACAATTACACAAGCTTAATACACTCCTTAATTGAAG
AATCGCAAAACCAGCAAGAAAAGAATGAACAAGAATTATTGGAATTAGATAAATGGGCAAGTTTGTGGAA
TTGGTTTAACATAACAAATTGGCTGTGGTATATAAAATTATTCATAATGATAGTAGGAGGCTTGGTAGGT
TTAAGAATAGTTTTTGCTGTACTTTCTATAGTGAATAGAGTTAGGCAGGGATATTCACCATTATCGTTTC
AGACCCACCTCCCAACCCCGAGGGGACCCATGCATTGCATCTCAATTAGTCAGCAACCAGGTGTGGAAAG
TCCCCAGGCTCCCCAGCAGGCAGAAGTATGCAAAGCATGCGTCTCAATTAGTCAGCAACCATAGTCCCGC
CCCTAACTCCGCCCATCCCGCCCCTAACTCCGCCCAGTTCCGCCCATTCTCCGCCCCATGGCTGACTAAT
TTTTTTTATTTATGCAGAGGCCGAGGCCGCCTCGGCCTCTGAGCTATTCCAGAAGTAGTGAGGAGGCTTT
TTTGGAGGCCTAGGCTTTTGCAAAAAGCTTTCTAGAGGTACCACCATGAAAAAGCCTGAACTCACCGCTA
CCTCTGTCGAGAAGTTTCTGATCGAAAAGTTCGACAGCGTCTCCGACCTGATGCAGCTCTCCGAGGGCGA
AGAATCTCGGGCTTTCAGCTTCGATGTGGGAGGGCGTGGATATGTCCTGCGGGTGAATAGCTGCGCCGAT
GGTTTCTACAAAGATCGCTATGTTTATCGGCACTTTGCATCCGCCGCTCTCCCTATTCCCGAAGTGCTTG
ACATTGGGGAGTTCAGCGAGAGCCTGACCTATTGCATCTCCCGCCGTGCACAGGGTGTCACCTTGCAAGA
CCTGCCTGAAACCGAACTGCCCGCTGTTCTCCAGCCCGTCGCCGAGGCCATGGATGCCATCGCTGCCGCC
GATCTTAGCCAGACCAGCGGGTTCGGCCCATTCGGACCTCAAGGAATCGGTCAATACACTACATGGCGCG
ATTTCATCTGCGCTATTGCTGATCCCCATGTGTATCACTGGCAAACTGTGATGGACGACACCGTCAGTGC
CTCCGTCGCCCAGGCTCTCGATGAGCTGATGCTTTGGGCCGAGGACTGCCCCGAAGTCCGGCACCTCGTG
CACGCCGATTTCGGCTCCAACAATGTCCTGACCGACAATGGCCGCATAACAGCCGTCATTGACTGGAGCG
AGGCCATGTTCGGGGATTCCCAATACGAGGTCGCCAACATCTTCTTCTGGAGGCCCTGGTTGGCTTGTAT
GGAGCAGCAGACCCGCTACTTCGAGCGGAGGCATCCCGAGCTTGCAGGATCTCCTCGGCTCCGGGCTTAT
ATGCTCCGCATTGGTCTTGACCAACTCTATCAGAGCTTGGTTGACGGCAATTTCGATGATGCAGCTTGGG
CTCAGGGTCGCTGCGACGCAATCGTCCGGTCCGGAGCCGGGACTGTCGGGCGTACACAAATCGCCCGCAG
AAGCGCTGCCGTCTGGACCGATGGCTGTGTGGAAGTGCTCGCCGATAGTGGAAACAGACGCCCCAGCACT
CGTCCTAGGGCAAAGGATCTGCAGTAATGAGGCGCGCCGTTAACGAATTCTAGATCTTGAGACAAATGGC
AGTATTCATCCACAATTTTAAAAGAAAAGGGGGGATTGGGGGGTACAGTGCAGGGGAAAGAATAGTAGAC
ATAATAGCAACAGACATACAAACTAAAGAATTACAAAAACAAATTACAAAAATTCAAAATTTTCGGGTTT
ATTACAGGGACAGCAGAGATCCACTTTGGCGCCGGCTCGAGGCCTGCAGGTGCAAAGATGGATAAAGTTT
TAAACAGAGAGGAATCTTTGCAGCTAATGGACCTTCTAGGTCTTGAAAGGAGTGGGAATTGGCTCCGGTG
CCCGTCAGTGGGCAGAGCGCACATCGCCCACAGTCCCCGAGAAGTTGGGGGGAGGGGTCGGCAATTGAAC
CGGTGCCTAGAGAAGGTGGCGCGGGGTAAACTGGGAAAGTGATGTCGTGTACTGGCTCCGCCTTTTTCCC
GAGGGTGGGGGAGAACCGTATATAAGTGCAGTAGTCGCCGTGAACGTTCTTTTTCGCAACGGGTTTGCCG
CCAGAACACAGGTAAGTGCCGTGTGTGGTTCCCGCGGGCCTGGCCTCTTTACGGGTTATGGCCCTTGCGT
GCCTTGAATTACTTCCACCTGGCTGCAGTACGTGATTCTTGATCCCGAGCTTCGGGTTGGAAGTGGGTGG
GAGAGTTCGAGGCCTTGCGCTTAAGGAGCCCCTTCGCCTCGTGCTTGAGTTGAGGCCTGGCCTGGGCGCT
GGGGCCGCCGCGTGCGAATCTGGTGGCACCTTCGCGCCTGTCTCGCTGCTTTCGATAAGTCTCTAGCCAT
TTAAAATTTTTGATGACCTGCTGCGACGCTTTTTTTCTGGCAAGATAGTCTTGTAAATGCGGGCCAAGAT
CTGCACACTGGTATTTCGGTTTTTGGGGCCGCGGGCGGCGACGGGGCCCGTGCGTCCCAGCGCACATGTT
CGGCGAGGCGGGGCCTGCGAGCGCGGCCACCGAGAATCGGACGGGGGTAGTCTCAAGCTGGCCGGCCTGC
TCTGGTGCCTGGCCTCGCGCCGCCGTGTATCGCCCCGCCCTGGGCGGCAAGGCTGGCCCGGTCGGCACCA
GTTGCGTGAGCGGAAAGATGGCCGCTTCCCGGCCCTGCTGCAGGGAGCTCAAAATGGAGGACGCGGCGCT
CGGGAGAGCGGGCGGGTGAGTCACCCACACAAAGGAAAAGGGCCTTTCCGTCCTCAGCCGTCGCTTCATG
TGACTCCACGGAGTACCGGGCGCCGTCCAGGCACCTCGATTAGTTCTCGAGCTTTTGGAGTACGTCGTCT
TTAGGTTGGGGGGAGGGGTTTTATGCGATGGAGTTTCCCCACACTGAGTGGGTGGAGACTGAAGTTAGGC
CAGCTTGGCACTTGATGTAATTCTCCTTGGAATTTGCCCTTTTTGAGTTTGGATCTTGGTTCATTCTCAA
GCCTCAGACAGTGGTTCAAAGTTTTTTTCTTCCATTTCAGGTGTCGTGAGGCTAGCATCGATGCCACCAT
GGTGAGCAAGGGCGAGGAGCTGTTCACCGGGGTGGTGCCCATCCTGGTCGAGCTGGACGGCGACGTAAAC
GGCCACAAGTTCAGCGTGTCCGGCGAGGGCGAGGGCGATGCCACCTACGGCAAGCTGACCCTGAAGTTCA
TCTGCACCACCGGCAAGCTGCCCGTGCCCTGGCCCACCCTCGTGACCACCCTGACCTACGGCGTGCAGTG
CTTCAGCCGCTACCCCGACCACATGAAGCAGCACGACTTCTTCAAGTCCGCCATGCCCGAAGGCTACGTC
CAGGAGCGCACCATCTTCTTCAAGGACGACGGCAACTACAAGACCCGCGCCGAGGTGAAGTTCGAGGGCG
ACACCCTGGTGAACCGCATCGAGCTGAAGGGCATCGACTTCAAGGAGGACGGCAACATCCTGGGGCACAA
GCTGGAGTACAACTACAACAGCCACAACGTCTATATCATGGCCGACAAGCAGAAGAACGGCATCAAGGTG
AACTTCAAGATCCGCCACAACATCGAGGACGGCAGCGTGCAGCTCGCCGACCACTACCAGCAGAACACCC
CCATCGGCGACGGCCCCGTGCTGCTGCCCGACAACCACTACCTGAGCACCCAGTCCGCCCTGAGCAAAGA
CCCCAACGAGAAGCGCGATCACATGGTCCTGCTGGAGTTCGTGACCGCCGCCGGGATCACTCTCGGCATG
GACGAGCTGTACAAGAAGCTTAGCCATGGCTTCCCGCCGGAGGTGGAGGAGCAGGATGATGGCACGCTGC
CCATGTCTTGTGCCCAGGAGAGCGGGATGGACCGTCACCCTGCAGCCTGTGCTTCTGCTAGGATCAATGT
GAAGCGACCTGCCGCCACAAAGAAGGCTGGACAGGCTAAGAAGAAGAAATGAGGATCCCGCGCGCGCATA
TGTTAATTAACCAACTGCATGGGGATCCACGCGTTAAGTCGACAATCAACCTCTGGATTACAAAATTTGT
GAAAGATTGACTGGTATTCTTAACTATGTTGCTCCTTTTACGCTATGTGGATACGCTGCTTTAATGCCTT
TGTATCATGCTATTGCTTCCCGTATGGCTTTCATTTTCTCCTCCTTGTATAAATCCTGGTTGCTGTCTCT
TTATGAGGAGTTGTGGCCCGTTGTCAGGCAACGTGGCGTGGTGTGCACTGTGTTTGCTGACGCAACCCCC
ACTGGTTGGGGCATTGCCACCACCTGTCAGCTCCTTTCCGGGACTTTCGCTTTCCCCCTCCCTATTGCCA
CGGCGGAACTCATCGCCGCCTGCCTTGCCCGCTGCTGGACAGGGGCTCGGCTGTTGGGCACTGACAATTC
CGTGGTGTTGTCGGGGAAATCATCGTCCTTTCCTTGGCTGCTCGCCTGTGTTGCCACCTGGATTCTGCGC
GGGACGTCCTTCTGCTACGTCCCTTCGGCCCTCAATCCAGCGGACCTTCCTTCCCGCGGCCTGCTGCCGG
CTCTGCGGCCTCTTCCGCGTCTTCGCCTTCGCCCTCAGACGAGTCGGATCTCCCTTTGGGCCGCCTCCCC
GCGTCGACTTTAAGACCAATGACTTACAAGGCAGCTGTAGATCTTAGCCACTTTTTAAAAGAAAAGGGGG
GACTGGAAGGGCTAATTCACTCCCAACGAAGACAAGATCTGCTTTTTGCTTGTACTGGGTCTCTCTGGTT
AGACCAGATCTGAGCCTGGGAGCTCTCTGGCTAACTAGGGAACCCACTGCTTAAGCCTCAATAAAGCTTG
CCTTGAGTGCTTCAAGTAGTGTGTGCCCGTCTGTTGTGTGACTCTGGTAACTAGAGATCCCTCAGACCCT
TTTAGTCAGTGTGGAAAATCTCTAGCAGTACGTATAGTAGTTCATGTCATCTTATTATTCAGTATTTATA
ACTTGCAAAGAAATGAATATCAGAGAGTGAGAGGAACTTGTTTATTGCAGCTTATAATGGTTACAAATAA
AGCAATAGCATCACAAATTTCACAAATAAAGCATTTTTTTCACTGCATTCTAGTTGTGGTTTGTCCAAAC
TCATCAATGTATCTTATCATGTCTGGCTCTAGCTATCCCGCCCCTAACTCCGCCCATCCCGCCCCTAACT
CCGCCCAGTTCCGCCCATTCTCCGCCCCATGGCTGACTAATTTTTTTTATTTATGCAGAGGCCGAGGCCG
CCTCGGCCTCTGAGCTATTCCAGAAGTAGTGAGGAGGCTTTTTTGGAGGCCTAGGGACGTACCCAATTCG
CCCTATAGTGAGTCGTATTACGCGCGCTCACTGGCCGTCGTTTTACAACGTCGTGACTGGGAAAACCCTG
GCGTTACCCAACTTAATCGCCTTGCAGCACATCCCCCTTTCGCCAGCTGGCGTAATAGCGAAGAGGCCCG
CACCGATCGCCCTTCCCAACAGTTGCGCAGCCTGAATGGCGAATGGG
[124 nt withheld, positions 6978-7101]
C
[91 nt withheld, positions 7103-7193]
A
[49 nt withheld, positions 7195-7243]
CCTTTGACGTTGGAGTCCACGTTCTTT
[37 nt withheld, positions 7271-7307]
ACCCTATCTCGGTCTATTCTTTTGATTTATAAGGGATTTTGCCGATTTCGGCCTATTGGTTAAAAAATGA
GCTGATTTAACAAAAATTTAACGCGAATTTTAACAAAATATTAACGCTTACAATTTAGGTGGCACTTTTC
GGGGAAATGTGCGCGGAACCCCTATTTGTTTATTTTTCTAAATACATTCAAATATGTATCCGCTCATGAG
ACAATAACCCTGATAAATGCTTCAATAATATTGAAAAAGGAAGAGTATGAGTATTCAACATTTCCGTGTC
GCCCTTATTCCCTTTTTTGCGGCATTTTGCCTTCCTGTTTTTGCTCACCCAGAAACGCTGGTGAAAGTAA
AAGATGCTGAAGATCAGTTGGGTGCACGAGTGGGTTACATCGAACTGGATCTCAACAGCGGTAAGATCCT
TGAGAGTTTTCGCCCCGAAGAACGTTTTCCAATGATGAGCACTTTTAAAGTTCTGCTATGTGGCGCGGTA
TTATCCCGTATTGACGCCGGGCAAGAGCAACTCGGTCGCCGCATACACTATTCTCAGAATGACTTGGTTG
AGTACTCACCAGTCACAGAAAAGCATCTTACGGATGGCATGACAGTAAGAGAATTATGCAGTGCTGCCAT
AACCATGAGTGATAACACTGCGGCCAACTTACTTCTGACAACGATCGGAGGACCGAAGGAGCTAACCGCT
TTTTTGCACAACATGGGGGATCATGTAACTCGCCTTGATCGTTGGGAACCGGAGCTGAATGAAGCCATAC
CAAACGACGAGCGTGACACCACGATGCCTGTAGCAATGGCAACAACGTTGCGCAAACTATTAACTGGCGA
ACTACTTACTCTAGCTTCCCGGCAACAATTAATAGACTGGATGGAGGCGGATAAAGTTGCAGGACCACTT
CTGCGCTCGGCCCTTCCGGCTGGCTGGTTTATTGCTGATAAATCTGGAGCCGGTGAGCGTGGGTCTCGCG
GTATCATTGCAGCACTGGGGCCAGATGGTAAGCCCTCCCGTATCGTAGTTATCTACACGACGGGGAGTCA
GGCAACTATGGATGAACGAAATAGACAGATCGCTGAGATAGGTGCCTCACTGATTAAGCATTGGTAACTG
TCAGACCAAGTTTACTCATATATACTTTAGATTGATTTAAAACTTCATTTTTAATTTAAAAGGATCTAGG
TGAAGATCCTTTTTGATAATCTCATGACCAAAATCCCTTAACGTGAGTTTTCGTTCCACTGAGCGTCAGA
CCCCGTAGAAAAGATCAAAGGATCTTCTTGAGATCCTTTTTTTCTGCGCGTAATCTGCTGCTTGCAAACA
AAAAAACCACCGCTACCAGCGGTGGTTTGTTTGCCGGATCAAGAGCTACCAACTCTTTTTCCGAAGGTAA
CTGGCTTCAGCAGAGCGCAGATACCAAATACTGTTCTTCTAGTGTAGCCGTAGTTAGGCCACCACTTCAA
GAACTCTGTAGCACCGCCTACATACCTCGCTCTGCTAATCCTGTTACCAGTGGCTGCTGCCAGTGGCGAT
AAGTCGTGTCTTACCGGGTTGGACTCAAGACGATAGTTACCGGATAAGGCGCAGCGGTCGGGCTGAACGG
GGGGTTCGTGCACACAGCCCAGCTTGGAGCGAACGACCTACACCGAACTGAGATACCTACAGCGTGAGCT
ATGAGAAAGCGCCACGCTTCCCGAAGGGAGAAAGGCGGACAGGTATCCGGTAAGCGGCAGGGTCGGAACA
GGAGAGCGCACGAGGGAGCTTCCAGGGGGAAACGCCTGGTATCTTTATAGTCCTGTCGGGTTTCGCCACC
TCTGACTTGAGCGTCGATTTTTGTGATGCTCGTCAGGGGGGCGGAGCCTATGGAAAAACGCCAGCAACGC
GGCCTTTTTACGGTTCCTGGCCTTTTGCTGGCCTTTTGCTCACATGTTCTTTCCTGCGTTATCCCCTGAT
TCTGTGGATAACCGTATTACCGCCTTTGAGTGAGCTGATACCGCTCGCCGCAGCCGAACGACCGAGCGCA
GCGAGTCAGTGAGCGAGGAAGCGGAAGAGCGCCCAATACGCAAACCGCCTCTCCCCGCGCGTTGGCCGAT
TCATTAATGCAGCTGGCACGACAGGTTTCCCGACTGGAAAGCGGGCAGTGAGCGCAACGCAATTAATGTG
AGTTAGCTCACTCATTAGGCACCCCAGGCTTTACACTTTATGCTTCCGGCTCGTATGTTGTGTGGAATTG
TGAGCGGATAACAATTTCACACAGGAAACAGCTATGACCATGATTACGCCAAGCGCGCAATTAACCCTCA
CTAAAGGGAACAAAAGCTGGAGCTGCAAGCTTAA
